Addgene plasmid #230241: AiP12758 - pAAV-AiE0731m-minBG-SYFP2-WPRE3-BGHpA (Alias: CN2758)
Purpose: AiE0731m is an enhancer sequence, designed to drive AAV-mediated transgene expression in specific populations of brain cells
Depositing lab: Allen Institute for Brain Science & Boaz Levi. Depositing organization: Allen Institute. Publication: A suite of enhancer AAVs and transgenic mouse lines for genetic access to cortical cell types. Ben-Simon Y, Hooper M, Narayan S, Daigle TL, Dwivedi D, Way SW, Oster A, Stafford DA, Mich JK, Taormina MJ, Martinez RA, Opitz-Araya X, Roth JR, Alexander JR, Allen S, Amster A, Arbuckle J, Ayala A, Baker PM, Bakken TE, Barcelli T, Barta S, Bendrick J, Bertagnolli D, Bielstein C, Bishwakarma P, Bowlus J, Boyer G, Brouner K, Casian B, Casper T, Chakka AB, Chakrabarty R, Chance RK, Chavan S, Clark M, Colbert K, Collman F, Daniel S, Departee M, DiValentin P, Donadio N, Dotson N, Egdorf T, Fliss T, Gabitto M, Garcia J, Gary A, Gasperini M, Gloe J, Goldy J, Gore BB, Graybuck L, Greisman N, Haeseleer F, Halterman C, Haradon Z, Hastings SD, Helback O, Ho W, Hockemeyer D, Huang C, Huff S, Hunker A, Johansen N, Jones D, Juneau Z, Kalmbach B, Kannan M, Khem S, Kussick E, Kutsal R, Larsen R, Lee C, Lee AY, Leibly M, Lenz GH, Li S, Liang E, Lusk N, Madigan Z, Malloy J, Malone J, McCue R, Melchor J, Mollenkopf T, Moosman S, Morin E, Newman D, Ng L, Ngo K, Omstead V, Otto S, Oyama A, Pena N, Pham T, Phillips E, Pom CA, Potekhina L, Ransford S, Ray PL, Rette D, Reynoldson C, Rimorin C, Rocha D, Ruiz A, Sanchez REA, Sawyer L, Sedeno-Cortes A, Sevigny JP, Shapovalova N, Shepard N, Shulga L, Sigler AR, Siverts L, Soliman S, Somasundaram S, Staats B, Stewart K, Szelenyi E, Tieu M, Trader C, Tran A, van Velthoven CTJ, Walker M, Wang Y, Weed N, Wirthlin M, Wood T, Wynalda B, Yao Z, Zhou T, Ariza J, Dee N, Reding M, Ronellenfitch K, Mufti S, Sunkin SM, Smith KA, Esposito L, Waters J, Thyagarajan B, Yao S, Lein ES, Zeng H, Levi BP, Ngai J, Ting JT, Tasic B. Cell. 2025 May 16:S0092-8674(25)00513-6. doi: 10.1016/j.cell.2025.05.002. PubMed 40403729.
Backbone
  Vector backbone: pAAV2
  Vector type: AAV
Growth in bacteria
  Bacterial resistance: Ampicillin, 100 μg/mL
  Growth temperature: 37°C
  Growth strain: NEB Stable
  Copy number: High Copy
Gene/Insert
  Gene/Insert name: SYFP2
  Species: Synthetic
  Promoter: minBG
  Cloning method: Gibson Cloning
Terms and licenses: Academic/Nonprofit Terms; Industry Terms: Not Available to Industry
How to cite: AiP12758 - pAAV-AiE0731m-minBG-SYFP2-WPRE3-BGHpA (Alias: CN2758) was a gift from Allen Institute for Brain Science & Boaz Levi (Addgene plasmid # 230241 ; http://n2t.net/addgene:230241 ; RRID:Addgene_230241)
