[The description below was written by a language model from this plasmid's Addgene catalogue record and pLannotate feature annotations shown in this document.]
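Description:
AiP12758 - pAAV-AiE0731m-minBG-SYFP2-WPRE3-BGHpA (alias CN2758) is a 4.5 kb AAV transfer plasmid built on a pAAV2 backbone and intended for producing recombinant adeno-associated virus that reports enhancer activity in the brain. In bacteria it is maintained by a high-copy ColE1/pUC-type origin and selected with ampicillin through the bla gene and its own promoter. An f1 phage origin and small remnants of pBR322 bom and rop sequence are also present in the backbone. The expression cassette is bounded by AAV2 inverted terminal repeats, which are the cis elements needed for replication and packaging of the genome into capsids. The downstream ITR is annotated in full, whereas the upstream one is detected only as two short fragments in the sequencing result.

Between the ITRs, the enhancer AiE0731m sits ahead of a minimal beta-globin promoter (minBG). Neither element is picked up by the automated annotation, but both presumably occupy the unannotated region upstream of the reporter. A minimal promoter of this kind has little activity alone, so transcription depends largely on the enhancer, which is meant to restrict expression to particular brain cell populations. The record does not specify which populations. The payload is SYFP2, a rapidly maturing monomeric yellow fluorescent protein derived from Aequorea victoria. It is followed by WPRE3, a shortened woodchuck hepatitis virus posttranscriptional regulatory element (annotated as two WPRE fragments) that boosts transcript stability and expression while saving packaging space. A bovine growth hormone polyadenylation signal completes the cassette. The construct belongs to a collection of enhancer AAVs developed for genetic access to cortical cell types, where fluorescent labelling shows the enhancer's specificity.
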