Features (pLannotate 1.2.2; 14 found; start..end, strand, type, name):
     12..39      +  repeat_region  AAV2 ITR (fragment): inverted terminal repeat of adeno-associated virus serotype 2 inverted
     68..95      +  repeat_region  AAV2 ITR (fragment): inverted terminal repeat of adeno-associated virus serotype 2 inverted
    537..1253    +  CDS            SYFP2: SYFP2 is a basic (constitutively fluorescent) yellow fluorescent protein published in 2006, derived from Aequorea victoria. It is reported to be a very rapidly-maturing monomer with moderate acid sensitivity.
   1293..1450    +  misc_feature   WPRE (fragment): woodchuck hepatitis virus posttranscriptional regulatory element
   1456..1536    +  misc_feature   WPRE (fragment): woodchuck hepatitis virus posttranscriptional regulatory element
   1553..1664    +  polyA_signal   bGH poly(A) signal: bovine growth hormone polyadenylation signal
   1782..1922    +  repeat_region  AAV2 ITR: inverted terminal repeat of adeno-associated virus serotype 2 inverted
   1927..1978    -  misc_feature   bom (fragment): basis of mobility region from pBR322
   1997..2452    +  rep_origin     f1 ori (sequence partly withheld): f1 bacteriophage origin of replication; arrow indicates direction of (+) strand synthesis
   2453..2502    -  misc_feature   bom (fragment): basis of mobility region from pBR322
   2604..2639    -  CDS            rop (fragment): Rop protein, which maintains plasmids at low copy number; rop
   2734..2838    +  promoter       AmpR promoter: bla
   2839..3699    +  CDS            AmpR: β-lactamase; bla; confers resistance to ampicillin, carbenicillin, and related antibiotics
   3870..4458    +  rep_origin     ori: high-copy-number ColE1/pMB1/pBR322/pUC origin of replication
>Addgene plasmid #230241 | AiP12758 - pAAV-AiE0731m-minBG-SYFP2-WPRE3-BGHpA (Alias: CN2758) | addgene full sequence | sequence record 473568 | Addgene NGS Result
CCTGCAGGCAGCTGCGCGCTCGCTCGCTCACTGAGGCCGCCCGGGCGTCGGGCGACCTTTGGTCGCCCGG
CCTCAGTGAGCGAGCGAGCGCGCAGAGAGGGAGTGGCCAACTCCATCACTAGGGGTTCCTGCGGCCGCAC
GCGTAGAAGCTCTTAGTGCCAGGTCCCCCTCATGGATAAGGAAATTGAGGCAGTGAATTAAACCAGATCC
CTACGCAAGCCCAGCCACCTTACTTTATCGTTTGTGAAACATCACCACACTTCTTTGCTTCCCAACACCT
CAGTCTCCTCCCTGTCACAGCAGCAACGGGGAGGGAAGGAGATGGATGAGTGGTTTCCCAAGACATCTTG
GTGGCAAGCCTCAAAATAAACCTTTCTGGGTAGTCAAATCCAGAGAAACGAGAAGTGTAGAGAAGGCTGA
GAAGAAGTCATTTCGCAGAGCTCGGGCTGGGCATAAAAGTCAGGGCAGAGCCATCTATTGCTTACATTTG
CTTCTGGGATCCAGATCTTTCGAAGCTAGCGCTACCGGTCGCCACCATGGTGAGCAAGGGCGAGGAGCTG
TTCACCGGGGTGGTGCCCATCCTGGTCGAGCTGGACGGCGACGTAAACGGCCACAAGTTCAGCGTGTCCG
GCGAGGGCGAGGGCGATGCCACCTACGGCAAGCTGACCCTGAAGCTGATCTGCACCACCGGCAAGCTGCC
CGTGCCCTGGCCCACCCTCGTGACCACCCTGGGCTACGGCGTGCAGTGCTTCGCCCGCTACCCCGACCAC
ATGAAGCAGCACGACTTCTTCAAGTCCGCCATGCCCGAAGGCTACGTCCAGGAGCGCACCATCTTCTTCA
AGGACGACGGCAACTACAAGACCCGCGCCGAGGTGAAGTTCGAGGGCGACACCCTGGTGAACCGCATCGA
GCTGAAGGGCATCGACTTCAAGGAGGACGGCAACATCCTGGGGCACAAGCTGGAGTACAACTACAACAGC
CACAACGTCTATATCACCGCCGACAAGCAGAAGAACGGCATCAAGGCCAACTTCAAGATCCGCCACAACA
TCGAGGACGGCGGCGTGCAGCTCGCCGACCACTACCAGCAGAACACCCCCATCGGCGACGGCCCCGTGCT
GCTGCCCGACAACCACTACCTGAGCTACCAGTCCAAGCTGAGCAAAGACCCCAACGAGAAGCGCGATCAC
ATGGTCCTGCTGGAGTTCGTGACCGCCGCCGGGATCACTCTCGGCATGGACGAGCTGTACAAGTAAGTCG
ACGGCGCGCCGCGGCCGCGAATTCGATATCATAATCAACCTCTGGATTACAAAATTTGTGAAAGATTGAC
TGGTATTCTTAACTATGTTGCTCCTTTTACGCTATGTGGATACGCTGCTTTAATGCCTTTGTATCATGCT
ATTGCTTCCCGTATGGCTTTCATTTTCTCCTCCTTGTATAAATCCTGGTTAGTTCTTGCCACGGCGGAAC
TCATCGCCGCCTGCCTTGCCCGCTGCTGGACAGGGGCTCGGCTGTTGGGCACTGACAATTCCGTGGCTCG
AGAGATCTTCGACTGTGCCTTCTAGTTGCCAGCCATCTGTTGTTTGCCCCTCCCCCGTGCCTTCCTTGAC
CCTGGAAGGTGCCACTCCCACTGTCCTTTCCTAATAAAATGAGGAAATTGCATCGCATTGTCTGAGTAGG
TGTCATTCTATTCTGGGGGGTGGGGTGGGGCAGGACAGCAAGGGGGAGGATTGGGAAGACAATAGCAGGC
ATGAGATCTCACGTGCGGACCGAGCGGCCGCAGGAACCCCTAGTGATGGAGTTGGCCACTCCCTCTCTGC
GCGCTCGCTCGCTCACTGAGGCCGGGCGACCAAAGGTCGCCCGACGCCCGGGCTTTGCCCGGGCGGCCTC
AGTGAGCGAGCGAGCGCGCAGCTGCCTGCAGGGGCGCCTGATGCGGTATTTTCTCCTTACGCATCTGTGC
GGTATTTCACACCGCATA
[95 nt withheld, positions 1979-2073]
T
[46 nt withheld, positions 2075-2120]
C
[141 nt withheld, positions 2122-2262]
CCTTTGACGTTGGAGTCCACGTTCTTT
[37 nt withheld, positions 2290-2326]
ACTCTATCTCGGGCTATTCTTTTGATTTATAAGGGATTTTGCCGATTTCGGTCTATTGGTTAAAAAATGA
GCTGATTTAACAAAAATTTAACGCGAATTTTAACAAAATATTAACGTTTACAATTTTATGGTGCACTCTC
AGTACAATCTGCTCTGATGCCGCATAGTTAAGCCAGCCCCGACACCCGCCAACACCCGCTGACGCGCCCT
GACGGGCTTGTCTGCTCCCGGCATCCGCTTACAGACAAGCTGTGACCGTCTCCGGGAGCTGCATGTGTCA
GAGGTTTTCACCGTCATCACCGAAACGCGCGAGACGAAAGGGCCTCGTGATACGCCTATTTTTATAGGTT
AATGTCATGATAATAATGGTTTCTTAGACGTCAGGTGGCACTTTTCGGGGAAATGTGCGCGGAACCCCTA
TTTGTTTATTTTTCTAAATACATTCAAATATGTATCCGCTCATGAGACAATAACCCTGATAAATGCTTCA
ATAATATTGAAAAAGGAAGAGTATGAGTATTCAACATTTCCGTGTCGCCCTTATTCCCTTTTTTGCGGCA
TTTTGCCTTCCTGTTTTTGCTCACCCAGAAACGCTGGTGAAAGTAAAAGATGCTGAAGATCAGTTGGGTG
CACGAGTGGGTTACATCGAACTGGATCTCAACAGCGGTAAGATCCTTGAGAGTTTTCGCCCCGAAGAACG
TTTTCCAATGATGAGCACTTTTAAAGTTCTGCTATGTGGCGCGGTATTATCCCGTATTGACGCCGGGCAA
GAGCAACTCGGTCGCCGCATACACTATTCTCAGAATGACTTGGTTGAGTACTCACCAGTCACAGAAAAGC
ATCTTACGGATGGCATGACAGTAAGAGAATTATGCAGTGCTGCCATAACCATGAGTGATAACACTGCGGC
CAACTTACTTCTGACAACGATCGGAGGACCGAAGGAGCTAACCGCTTTTTTGCACAACATGGGGGATCAT
GTAACTCGCCTTGATCGTTGGGAACCGGAGCTGAATGAAGCCATACCAAACGACGAGCGTGACACCACGA
TGCCTGTAGCAATGGCAACAACGTTGCGCAAACTATTAACTGGCGAACTACTTACTCTAGCTTCCCGGCA
ACAATTAATAGACTGGATGGAGGCGGATAAAGTTGCAGGACCACTTCTGCGCTCGGCCCTTCCGGCTGGC
TGGTTTATTGCTGATAAATCTGGAGCCGGTGAGCGTGGGTCTCGCGGTATCATTGCAGCACTGGGGCCAG
ATGGTAAGCCCTCCCGTATCGTAGTTATCTACACGACGGGGAGTCAGGCAACTATGGATGAACGAAATAG
ACAGATCGCTGAGATAGGTGCCTCACTGATTAAGCATTGGTAACTGTCAGACCAAGTTTACTCATATATA
CTTTAGATTGATTTAAAACTTCATTTTTAATTTAAAAGGATCTAGGTGAAGATCCTTTTTGATAATCTCA
TGACCAAAATCCCTTAACGTGAGTTTTCGTTCCACTGAGCGTCAGACCCCGTAGAAAAGATCAAAGGATC
TTCTTGAGATCCTTTTTTTCTGCGCGTAATCTGCTGCTTGCAAACAAAAAAACCACCGCTACCAGCGGTG
GTTTGTTTGCCGGATCAAGAGCTACCAACTCTTTTTCCGAAGGTAACTGGCTTCAGCAGAGCGCAGATAC
CAAATACTGTTCTTCTAGTGTAGCCGTAGTTAGGCCACCACTTCAAGAACTCTGTAGCACCGCCTACATA
CCTCGCTCTGCTAATCCTGTTACCAGTGGCTGCTGCCAGTGGCGATAAGTCGTGTCTTACCGGGTTGGAC
TCAAGACGATAGTTACCGGATAAGGCGCAGCGGTCGGGCTGAACGGGGGGTTCGTGCACACAGCCCAGCT
TGGAGCGAACGACCTACACCGAACTGAGATACCTACAGCGTGAGCTATGAGAAAGCGCCACGCTTCCCGA
AGGGAGAAAGGCGGACAGGTATCCGGTAAGCGGCAGGGTCGGAACAGGAGAGCGCACGAGGGAGCTTCCA
GGGGGAAACGCCTGGTATCTTTATAGTCCTGTCGGGTTTCGCCACCTCTGACTTGAGCGTCGATTTTTGT
GATGCTCGTCAGGGGGGCGGAGCCTATGGAAAAACGCCAGCAACGCGGCCTTTTTACGGTTCCTGGCCTT
TTGCTGGCCTTTTGCTCACATGT
